>Addgene plasmid #97154 | pSI-check2-Traf6-3'UTR | addgene full sequence | sequence record 182861 | Addgene NGS Result
TTCTTGAGATCCTTTTTTTCTGCGCGTAATCTGCTGCTTGCAAACAAAAAAACCACCGCTACCAGCGGTG
GTTTGTTTGCCGGATCAAGAGCTACCAACTCTTTTTCCGAAGGTAACTGGCTTCAGCAGAGCGCAGATAC
CAAATACTGTTCTTCTAGTGTAGCCGTAGTTAGGCCACCACTTCAAGAACTCTGTAGCACCGCCTACATA
CCTCGCTCTGCTAATCCTGTTACCAGTGGCTGCTGCCAGTGGCGATAAGTCGTGTCTTACCGGGTTGGAC
TCAAGACGATAGTTACCGGATAAGGCGCAGCGGTCGGGCTGAACGGGGGGTTCGTGCACACAGCCCAGCT
TGGAGCGAACGACCTACACCGAACTGAGATACCTACAGCGTGAGCTATGAGAAAGCGCCACGCTTCCCGA
AGGGAGAAAGGCGGACAGGTATCCGGTAAGCGGCAGGGTCGGAACAGGAGAGCGCACGAGGGAGCTTCCA
GGGGGAAACGCCTGGTATCTTTATAGTCCTGTCGGGTTTCGCCACCTCTGACTTGAGCGTCGATTTTTGT
GATGCTCGTCAGGGGGGCGGAGCCTATGGAAAAACGCCAGCAACGCGGCCTTTTTACGGTTCCTGGCCTT
TTGCTGGCCTTTTGCTCACATGGCTCGACAGATCTGCGCAGCACCATGGCCTGAAATAACCTCTGAAAGA
GGAACTTGGTTAGGTACCTTCTGAGGCGGAAAGAACCAGCTGTGGAATGTGTGTCAGTTAGGGTGTGGAA
AGTCCCCAGGCTCCCCAGCAGGCAGAAGTATGCAAAGCATGCATCTCAATTAGTCAGCAACCAGGTGTGG
AAAGTCCCCAGGCTCCCCAGCAGGCAGAAGTATGCAAAGCATGCATCTCAATTAGTCAGCAACCATAGTC
CCGCCCCTAACTCCGCCCATCCCGCCCCTAACTCCGCCCAGTTCCGCCCATTCTCCGCCCCATGGCTGAC
TAATTTTTTTTATTTATGCAGAGGCCGAGGCCGCCTCGGCCTCTGAGCTATTCCAGAAGTAGTGAGGAGG
CTTTTTTGGAGGCCTAGGCTTTTGCAAAAAGCTTGATTCTTCTGACACAACAGTCTCGAACTTAAGCTGC
AGAAGTTGGTCGTGAGGCACTGGGCAGGTAAGTATCAAGGTTACAAGACAGGTTTAAGGAGACCAATAGA
AACTGGGCTTGTCGAGACAGAGAAGACTCTTGCGTTTCTGATAGGCACCTATTGGTCTTACTGACATCCA
CTTTGCCTTTCTCTCCACAGGTGTCCACTCCCAGTTCAATTACAGCTCTTAAGGCTAGAGTACTTAATAC
GACTCACTATAGGCTAGCCACCATGGCTTCCAAGGTGTACGACCCCGAGCAACGCAAACGCATGATCACT
GGGCCTCAGTGGTGGGCTCGCTGCAAGCAAATGAACGTGCTGGACTCCTTCATCAACTACTATGATTCCG
AGAAGCACGCCGAGAACGCCGTGATTTTTCTGCATGGTAACGCTGCCTCCAGCTACCTGTGGAGGCACGT
CGTGCCTCACATCGAGCCCGTGGCTAGATGCATCATCCCTGATCTGATCGGAATGGGTAAGTCCGGCAAG
AGCGGGAATGGCTCATATCGCCTCCTGGATCACTACAAGTACCTCACCGCTTGGTTCGAGCTGCTGAACC
TTCCAAAGAAAATCATCTTTGTGGGCCACGACTGGGGGGCTTGTCTGGCCTTTCACTACTCCTACGAGCA
CCAAGACAAGATCAAGGCCATCGTCCATGCTGAGAGTGTCGTGGACGTGATCGAGTCCTGGGACGAGTGG
CCTGACATCGAGGAGGATATCGCCCTGATCAAGAGCGAAGAGGGCGAGAAAATGGTGCTTGAGAATAACT
TCTTCGTCGAGACCATGCTCCCAAGCAAGATCATGCGGAAACTGGAGCCTGAGGAGTTCGCTGCCTACCT
GGAGCCATTCAAGGAGAAGGGCGAGGTTAGACGGCCTACCCTCTCCTGGCCTCGCGAGATCCCTCTCGTT
AAGGGAGGCAAGCCCGACGTCGTCCAGATTGTCCGCAACTACAACGCCTACCTTCGGGCCAGCGACGATC
TGCCTAAGATGTTCATCGAGTCCGACCCTGGGTTCTTTTCCAACGCTATTGTCGAGGGAGCTAAGAAGTT
CCCTAACACCGAGTTCGTGAAGGTGAAGGGCCTCCACTTCAGCCAGGAGGACGCTCCAGATGAAATGGGT
AAGTACATCAAGAGCTTCGTGGAGCGCGTGCTGAAGAACGAGCAGTAATTCTAGGCGATCGCTCGAGGCA
TTTTTTGTTTTCAGTCTTAAGTTCTCAAAGACACTCTGCTGAAATGACAGAAATACAGCTAAACCTGTTT
TTTTTTTTTTTTTGACCCATGCCCATTTGTTCTGTTGGTTGAATATCTTGTTTTATTTACAAATGCTTTC
CAATGCATATTTATGCAGTGCAATCAGTGGACAAATATCTGTAGGAATCACATCCCCAACTCACAAAATA
TTGTGTCAACCAAGCTAAGGGTGTAAAAACTGTTGTTTTAATGGTGCTGCTTATGCTAAGTGTTAGCTTT
CACAAATTTAATTCACGATACTACGTTTAACAGCTCATACTGCCTTAGAAGTTGTGTAAAATATATACTT
TTAAATGAAGAGATGTCTGACAGAGTACAGAGCAGCACTGTTTATTGTGATTGTAGGCAAGTTTGAGCCT
CAAGGTCATAGGTCTCAAACTGGATTACTGGAGGGCTGCAGCTCTACACAGTTTTGCTCCACCTCTAATC
AAACACTCCTCATCCAACTAATCAAGATGGTTAAGACTACTCTTGAACACCTTGGCTGTTTCTCAATTCC
AAGAATGCAGAGAACGGACTTGTGTTCTTGTGGTGACTATTCTTCCGAGGGAATTCGGCAAGAACGGTCA
CCACAAGAACACAAGGGAGACTGTGAGAATAGAAAACGCGTCCTGTCAGAAATGAGATGCTGTGTTCTTC
ACTGGTTCTTCCTGATGGTCACATGACCTTCACATGTTTTTAATGAAAAATTATTTAAAGATTACAGCAT
TCGTACAATGATTTATTGTTTCCCCCCCTTTTCTTAATATATACTATGCATAAAATCCTTACAAGTATAC
TTTGCACAATACAAATGAAACTCATTATGGTGGCTTGAGGAAGCTAACATACTGCAATACTACATAAACT
TATTATTCTGCCTCTGTCGTCTCCTGAGACTAGTTTCTATGTGCATCTCCTCCTAGACCGTTCATTCTAC
AAAAACCAAACTAACTCCGAACCTCCTAACTATACTGAATTAGGTTGCTATATCTTTTCCAACTGATCCA
ACTTACGGTTTTCCCCAAACTGACCCTGAAAAGTCGGAAAAGTCCCATTGACTTAACATTGTATCAAACT
TTATGACCTCATAACTTTGTGCCAGACAGTCATACAGTCAGGTTTGGACTCATTTAACTCTGACTAGCAA
TCTGCCAATCACTGATGACCTTTCAACTTACTAGCCACACCCTAACTACCAATTATGACACCATAGCAAC
TGTCACATAGACTTCCGTTGTAAAGAAAAAAAAAAAAAACGTCATTGACTTTACATTGTACATACTAACA
ACATACCAATTCATGACAAACAATATACTAGTCCATACTAGCAACATGCTAATTCATACTATAAACACAC
TAGCTACATGCTAATTTATACTAAAATTATGCTAAAACATGCTAGTTTATACTAGAAACATTCTAGCAAC
ATGCCAATTCCTACTTGAACCATGCTAATTTATATTAGTACCCACCTAGAACACCCTAGCAACGCCTTAG
CAGCCACATAGCAATCACTCAGAACACCTTAGCAACCGCCTAGTAACCACTCAGAGCAACCACCTAGCCA
GAAACAAGCTGATCCATACTAGAAACATGCTAGCATACATCTAGTTATCTTTCTATGCCAACCGTTTCAA
ACTTTTTAAAAACTACGTCAACCTTTTAGACAAGGCTTTCTCAAGACACCAGAAAGTTTGTCCACAAACC
TTTCTAGTTTTAATATGAATTTCAGCAAATAAACAACCAACTTAATGAGTTTATGCCTCTGTTGGGATTT
TCATGGTAATGTTTACTTCCACTGTCTTGTTTAGGGAAAGATACGTTTTATCTCTGACCTTTATTAATAA
ATCTATATAAAATGCTGCGCTTCCCACCTCATTTGTTTAGCTGCAATGACTTCTGGGACTTCACAAGCAA
GTTTTGCGTTTAAGTCTGCAATGTCGTGTCCACGATATCAAGAACACATCCGGGAAATTTCATGTGTCCT
CCATTCTTGCGGTCTTGAGTTTAGGAACTGAACTTTGGCAGTTGATGATGATGTTACAGGAGGACACAAG
ATCACTAAAGAACCCATATTGAGAAACAGCCTTTGGTTAGTTGGATCAGATGTGTTTGAATAGGGTTGGA
GCAAAACTGCAGAGCTGTGGCCCTCCAGGAATTGAGTTTGAGACCTATGCTCTAGGTCATTAACAGCTTT
AAAATGTTTATAGACATAATGGGGCTATATGTAGAATTCAGAATTCATTTTGTTGTTGAAGTTGAAAATA
TTTACCGTCTATGCTTCAAACCAATATACTGATAATGAACATCAACGTCATTCGTGAGGCTAAGAGTGTG
TGCTTTCTTCTCAACAAAATAAACACAGCAAAATTTACCACAGTGAGAAAACTGCTGTGAAGAAAGCATC
TGACCATAGCAGTGTCGATTGGTTGAAAGTTCTGTAATTCACCAGCGTCTTGTCGACAGATGAGGTAATA
AATATTGAATTGACACATGAAAGTTAAGCTAATAAAGCCTTGTTCACTTCAATATGTTTAATTTATAATG
CCTCAAAGGACAACCTCCAAATGGAGAATTTTTTTTATATTGTCCATAAGGTATTTACACAATGGCAGTA
AAAGCATTTAGTGCTTAAACATTATTACATTTACCCCTTTAAGGTGTGATCATTTCAGCAACATTTCACT
GAAAATTCATTTTCACTAGGTTTTTAATCTATGGTCCCAACAGCTTTCTGTCATCTAATGCTGCTCATTT
GAAGTCATTCTGATATCAGACTGGGTAAATCTTTCACCCTCACATCAAATTTCCAGTTGGGTATATTGTG
ATGACTGGATTTCAGAGACAAAACCTAGCACAACAACATTTCTGAAAAGGGTTGTATGTACTAATCTCAT
GTCCTATAAATAATAATGTTTTAATGTGCGGCCGCTGGCCGCTGGCCGCAATAAAATATCTTTATTTTCA
TTACATCTGTGTGTTGGTTTTTTGTGTGAGGATCTAAATGAGTCTTCGGACCTCGCGGGGGCCGCTTAAG
CGGTGGTTAGGGTTTGTCTGACGCGGGGGGAGGGGGAAGGAACGAAACACTCTCATTCGGAGGCGGCTCG
GGGTTTGGTCTTGGTGGCCACGGGCACGCAGAAGAGCGCCGCGATCCTCTTAAGCACCCCCCCGCCCTCC
GTGGAGGCGGGGGTTTGGTCGGCGGGTGGTAACTGGCGGGCCGCTGACTCGGGCGGGTCGCGCGCCCCAG
AGTGTGACCTTTTCGGTCTGCTCGCAGACCCCCGGGCGGCGCCGCCGCGGCGGCGACGGGCTCGCTGGGT
CCTAGGCTCCATGGGGACCGTATACGTGGACAGGCTCTGGAGCATCCGCACGACTGCGGTGATATTACCG
GAGACCTTCTGCGGGACGAGCCGGGTCACGCGGCTGACGCGGAGCGTCCGTTGGGCGACAAACACCAGGA
CGGGGCACAGGTACACTATCTTGTCACCCGGAGGCGCGAGGGACTGCAGGAGCTTCAGGGAGTGGCGCAG
CTGCTTCATCCCCGTGGCCCGTTGCTCGCGTTTGCTGGCGGTGTCCCCGGAAGAAATATATTTGCATGTC
TTTAGTTCTATGATGACACAAACCCCGCCCAGCGTCTTGTCATTGGCGAATTCGAACACGCAGATGCAGT
CGGGGCGGCGCGGTCCCAGGTCCACTTCGCATATTAAGGTGACGCGTGTGGCCTCGAACACCGAGCGACC
CTGCAGCGACCCGCTTAAAAGCTTGGCATTCCGGTACTGTTGGTAAAGCCACCATGGCCGATGCTAAGAA
CATTAAGAAGGGCCCTGCTCCCTTCTACCCTCTGGAGGATGGCACCGCTGGCGAGCAGCTGCACAAGGCC
ATGAAGAGGTATGCCCTGGTGCCTGGCACCATTGCCTTCACCGATGCCCACATTGAGGTGGACATCACCT
ATGCCGAGTACTTCGAGATGTCTGTGCGCCTGGCCGAGGCCATGAAGAGGTACGGCCTGAACACCAACCA
CCGCATCGTGGTGTGCTCTGAGAACTCTCTGCAGTTCTTCATGCCAGTGCTGGGCGCCCTGTTCATCGGA
GTGGCCGTGGCCCCTGCTAACGACATTTACAACGAGCGCGAGCTGCTGAACAGCATGGGCATTTCTCAGC
CTACCGTGGTGTTCGTGTCTAAGAAGGGCCTGCAGAAGATCCTGAACGTGCAGAAGAAGCTGCCTATCAT
CCAGAAGATCATCATCATGGACTCTAAGACCGACTACCAGGGCTTCCAGAGCATGTACACATTCGTGACA
TCTCATCTGCCTCCTGGCTTCAACGAGTACGACTTCGTGCCAGAGTCTTTCGACAGGGACAAAACCATTG
CCCTGATCATGAACAGCTCTGGGTCTACCGGCCTGCCTAAGGGCGTGGCCCTGCCTCATCGCACCGCCTG
TGTGCGCTTCTCTCACGCCCGCGACCCTATTTTCGGCAACCAGATCATCCCCGACACCGCTATTCTGAGC
GTGGTGCCATTCCACCACGGCTTCGGCATGTTCACCACCCTGGGCTACCTGATTTGCGGCTTTCGGGTGG
TGCTGATGTACCGCTTCGAGGAGGAGCTGTTCCTGCGCAGCCTGCAAGACTACAAAATTCAGTCTGCCCT
GCTGGTGCCAACCCTGTTCAGCTTCTTCGCTAAGAGCACCCTGATCGACAAGTACGACCTGTCTAACCTG
CACGAGATTGCCTCTGGCGGCGCCCCACTGTCTAAGGAGGTGGGCGAAGCCGTGGCCAAGCGCTTTCATC
TGCCAGGCATCCGCCAGGGCTACGGCCTGACCGAGACAACCAGCGCCATTCTGATTACCCCAGAGGGCGA
CGACAAGCCTGGCGCCGTGGGCAAGGTGGTGCCATTCTTCGAGGCCAAGGTGGTGGACCTGGACACCGGC
AAGACCCTGGGAGTGAACCAGCGCGGCGAGCTGTGTGTGCGCGGCCCTATGATTATGTCCGGCTACGTGA
ATAACCCTGAGGCCACAAACGCCCTGATCGACAAGGACGGCTGGCTGCACTCTGGCGACATTGCCTACTG
GGACGAGGACGAGCACTTCTTCATCGTGGACCGCCTGAAGTCTCTGATCAAGTACAAGGGCTACCAGGTG
GCCCCAGCCGAGCTGGAGTCTATCCTGCTGCAGCACCCTAACATTTTCGACGCCGGAGTGGCCGGCCTGC
CCGACGACGATGCCGGCGAGCTGCCTGCCGCCGTCGTCGTGCTGGAACACGGCAAGACCATGACCGAGAA
GGAGATCGTGGACTATGTGGCCAGCCAGGTGACAACCGCCAAGAAGCTGCGCGGCGGAGTGGTGTTCGTG
GACGAGGTGCCCAAGGGCCTGACCGGCAAGCTGGACGCCCGCAAGATCCGCGAGATCCTGATCAAGGCTA
AGAAAGGCGGCAAGATCGCCGTGTAATAATTCTAGAGTCGGGGCGGCCGGCCGCTTCGAGCAGACATGAT
AAGATACATTGATGAGTTTGGACAAACCACAACTAGAATGCAGTGAAAAAAATGCTTTATTTGTGAAATT
TGTGATGCTATTGCTTTATTTGTAACCATTATAAGCTGCAATAAACAAGTTAACAACAACAATTGCATTC
ATTTTATGTTTCAGGTTCAGGGGGAGGTGTGGGAGGTTTTTTAAAGCAAGTAAAACCTCTACAAATGTGG
TAAAATCGATAAGGATCCAGGTGGCACTTTTCGGGGAAATGTGCGCGGAACCCCTATTTGTTTATTTTTC
TAAATACATTCAAATATGTATCCGCTCATGAGACAATAACCCTGATAAATGCTTCAATAATATTGAAAAA
GGAAGAGTATGAGTATTCAACATTTCCGTGTCGCCCTTATTCCCTTTTTTGCGGCATTTTGCCTTCCTGT
TTTTGCTCACCCAGAAACGCTGGTGAAAGTAAAAGATGCTGAAGATCAGTTGGGTGCACGAGTGGGTTAC
ATCGAACTGGATCTCAACAGCGGTAAGATCCTTGAGAGTTTTCGCCCCGAAGAACGTTTTCCAATGATGA
GCACTTTTAAAGTTCTGCTATGTGGCGCGGTATTATCCCGTATTGACGCCGGGCAAGAGCAACTCGGTCG
CCGCATACACTATTCTCAGAATGACTTGGTTGAGTACTCACCAGTCACAGAAAAGCATCTTACGGATGGC
ATGACAGTAAGAGAATTATGCAGTGCTGCCATAACCATGAGTGATAACACTGCGGCCAACTTACTTCTGA
CAACGATCGGAGGACCGAAGGAGCTAACCGCTTTTTTGCACAACATGGGGGATCATGTAACTCGCCTTGA
TCGTTGGGAACCGGAGCTGAATGAAGCCATACCAAACGACGAGCGTGACACCACGATGCCTGTAGCAATG
GCAACAACGTTGCGCAAACTATTAACTGGCGAACTACTTACTCTAGCTTCCCGGCAACAATTAATAGACT
GGATGGAGGCGGATAAAGTTGCAGGACCACTTCTGCGCTCGGCCCTTCCGGCTGGCTGGTTTATTGCTGA
TAAATCTGGAGCCGGTGAGCGTGGGTCTCGCGGTATCATTGCAGCACTGGGGCCAGATGGTAAGCCCTCC
CGTATCGTAGTTATCTACACGACGGGGAGTCAGGCAACTATGGATGAACGAAATAGACAGATCGCTGAGA
TAGGTGCCTCACTGATTAAGCATTGGTAACTGTCAGACCAAGTTTACTCATATATACTTTAGATTGATTT
AAAACTTCATTTTTAATTTAAAAGGATCTAGGTGAAGATCCTTTTTGATAATCTCATGACCAAAATCCCT
TAACGTGAGTTTTCGTTCCACTGAGCGTCAGACCCCGTAGAAAAGATCAAAGGATC
Features (pLannotate 1.2.2; 12 found; start..end, strand, type, name):
      4..592     +  rep_origin     ori: high-copy-number ColE1/pMB1/pBR322/pUC origin of replication
    721..1078    +  promoter       SV40 promoter: SV40 enhancer and early promoter
   1148..1280    +  intron         chimeric intron: chimera between introns from human β-globin and immunoglobulin heavy chain genes
   1325..1343    +  promoter       T7 promoter: promoter for bacteriophage T7 RNA polymerase
   1353..2288    +  CDS            hRluc: Renilla luciferase human codon-optimized
   5300..5348    +  polyA_signal   poly(A) signal: synthetic polyadenylation signal
   5357..6108    +  promoter       HSV TK promoter: herpes simplex virus thymidine kinase promoter
   6144..7796    +  CDS            luciferase: firefly luciferase; luc+; enhanced luc+ version of the luciferase gene AAS38485.1 42718124.0
   7840..7961    -  polyA_signal   SV40 poly(A) signal: SV40 polyadenylation signal
   7984..8052    -  CDS            large T antigen (fragment): large T antigen from SV40 (simian virus 40)
   8094..8198    +  promoter       AmpR promoter: bla
   8199..9059    +  CDS            AmpR: β-lactamase; bla; confers resistance to ampicillin, carbenicillin, and related antibiotics
