[The description below was written by a language model from this plasmid's Addgene catalogue record and pLannotate feature annotations shown in this document.]
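Description:
pSI-check2-Traf6-3'UTR is a mammalian expression reporter plasmid built on the psiCHECK-2 dual-luciferase backbone and carrying the 3' untranslated region of zebrafish (D. rerio) Traf6, recorded as an insert of about 3 kb. It is propagated in E. coli as a high-copy plasmid through a ColE1/pUC-type origin and selected with ampicillin via the β-lactamase gene and its native promoter. There is no mammalian selection marker in the feature table, consistent with use in transient transfection.

The sequenced 9.2 kb plasmid contains two independent luciferase cassettes. In the first, the SV40 enhancer/early promoter, followed by a chimeric β-globin/immunoglobulin intron that aids transcript processing, drives human codon-optimised Renilla luciferase (hRluc). A T7 promoter just upstream of the coding sequence also allows in vitro transcription. An unannotated stretch of roughly 3 kb lies between the end of hRluc and the synthetic poly(A) signal. This matches the size and expected position of the Traf6 3'UTR, although the cloning sites are not recorded. Placed there, the UTR becomes part of the Renilla transcript, so any factor that destabilises or translationally represses the mRNA through that UTR lowers the Renilla signal. The second cassette uses the HSV thymidine kinase promoter to express firefly luciferase (luc+), terminated by an SV40 poly(A) signal, and provides an internal control for normalising transfection efficiency within the same plasmid.

The stated purpose is dual luciferase reporter assays. The associated publication concerns microRNA-223 and the NF-κB pathway, which suggests the construct was used to test microRNA targeting of the Traf6 3'UTR.
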