Addgene plasmid #97154: pSI-check2-Traf6-3'UTR
Purpose: For dual luciferase report assay
Depositing lab: Qing Deng. Depositing organization: Purdue University. Publication: MicroRNA-223 Suppresses the Canonical NF-kappaB Pathway in Basal Keratinocytes to Dampen Neutrophilic Inflammation. Zhou W, Pal AS, Hsu AY, Gurol T, Zhu X, Wirbisky-Hershberger SE, Freeman JL, Kasinski AL, Deng Q. Cell Rep. 2018 Feb 13;22(7):1810-1823. doi: 10.1016/j.celrep.2018.01.058. PubMed 29444433.
Backbone
  Vector backbone: Psi-check2
  Vector type: Mammalian Expression
Growth in bacteria
  Bacterial resistance: Ampicillin, 100 μg/mL
  Growth temperature: 37°C
  Growth strain: DH5alpha
  Copy number: High Copy
Gene/Insert
  Gene/Insert name: Traf6 3'UTR
  Species: D. rerio (zebrafish)
  Insert size (bp): 3000
  Cloning method: Restriction Enzyme; 5′ cloning site unknown (unknown if destroyed); 3′ cloning site unknown (unknown if destroyed)
Terms and licenses: Academic/Nonprofit Terms; Industry Terms: Not Available to Industry
How to cite: pSI-check2-Traf6-3'UTR was a gift from Qing Deng (Addgene plasmid # 97154 ; http://n2t.net/addgene:97154 ; RRID:Addgene_97154)
