>Addgene plasmid #97154 | pSI-check2-Traf6-3'UTR | depositor partial sequence | sequence record 178809 | insert
GACGTCGTCCAGATTGTCCGCAACTACAACGCCTACCTTCGGGCCAGCGACGATCTGCCTAAGATGTTCA
TCGAGTCCGACCCTGGGTTCTTTTCCAACGCTATTGTCGAGGGAGCTAAGAAGTTCCCTAACACCGAGTT
CGTGAAGGTGAAGGGCCTCCACTTCAGCCAGGAGGACGCTCCAGATGAAATGGGTAAGTACATCAAGAGC
TTCGTGGAGCGCGTGCTGAAGAACGAGCAGTAATTCTAGGCGATCGCTCGAGGCATTTTTTGTTTTCAGT
CTTAAGTTCTCAAAGACACTCTGCTGAAATGACAGAAATACAGCTAAACCTGTTTTTTTTTTTTTTTTGA
CCCATGCCCATTTGTTCTGTTGGTTGAATATCTTGTTTTATTTACAAATGCTTTCCAATGCATATTTATG
CAGTGCAATCAGTGGACAAATATCTGTAGGAATCACATCCCCAACTCACAAAATATTGTGTCAACCAAGC
TAAGGGTGTAAAAACTGTTGTTTTAATGGTGCTGCTTATGCTAAGTGTTAGCTTTCACAAATTTAATTCA
CGATACTACGTTTAACAGCTCATACTGCCTTAGAAGTTGTGTAAAATATATACTTTTAAATGAAGAGATG
TCTGACAGAGTACAGAGCAGCACTGTTTATTGTGATTGTAGGCAAGTTTGAGCCTCAAGGTCATAGGTCT
CAAACTGGATTACTGGAGGGCTGCAGCTCTACACAGTTTTGCTCCACCTCTAATCAAACACTCCTCATCC
AACTA
